Addgene plasmid #139171: pSBBi-GB TCS2
Purpose: SB-transposon with constitutive bi-directional promoter. One side contains tea caffeine synthase 1 (TCS2) from Camellia sinensis; the other side contains GFP and blasticidin resistance genes.
Depositing lab: Neal Devaraj. Depositing organization: University of California, San Diego (UCSD).
Backbone
  Vector backbone: pSBBi-GB
  Total vector size (bp): 7350
  Vector type: Mammalian Expression ; Transposon
  Selectable markers: Blasticidin
Growth in bacteria
  Bacterial resistance: Ampicillin, 100 μg/mL
  Growth temperature: 37°C
  Growth strain: NEB Stable
  Copy number: High Copy
Gene/Insert
  Gene/Insert name: probable caffeine synthase 2 [Camellia sinensis] (alt names: TCS2; Tea caffeine synthase 2; 7-methylxanthosine synthase)
  Species: Coffee arabica
  Insert size (bp): 1095
  GenBank ID: Q68CM3.1
  Promoter: EF1α
  Cloning method: Gibson Cloning
  Sequencing primers: 5′ TCAAGCCTCAGACAGTGGTTC; 3′ TAGAAGGCACAGTCGAGG
Terms and licenses: Academic/Nonprofit Terms; Industry Terms: Not Available to Industry
Depositor comments: SB-transposon with constitutive bi-directional promoter. One side contains Camellia sinensis probable caffeine synthase 2 (TCS2); the other side contains GFP and blasticidin resistance genes.
How to cite: pSBBi-GB TCS2 was a gift from Neal Devaraj (Addgene plasmid # 139171 ; http://n2t.net/addgene:139171 ; RRID:Addgene_139171)
