[The description below was written by a language model from this plasmid's Addgene catalogue record and pLannotate feature annotations shown in this document.]
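Description:
pSBBi-GB TCS2 is a 7,350 bp Sleeping Beauty transposon plasmid for stable mammalian expression, built on the pSBBi-GB backbone. It is propagated in bacteria as a high-copy plasmid through a ColE1/pUC-type origin and selected with ampicillin via the bla gene and its own promoter. Small fragments of an M13 origin and the pBR322 bom region are also detected. The record describes the cargo as an SB transposon, although the transposon inverted repeats themselves were not picked up in the automated feature table.

The payload is organised around a constitutive bidirectional promoter region. In one direction, the human EF-1α promoter drives the 1,095 bp coding sequence for probable caffeine synthase 2 (TCS2, also listed as 7-methylxanthosine synthase) from the tea plant Camellia sinensis, terminated by the bovine growth hormone polyadenylation signal. By similarity, this enzyme is annotated as an N-methyltransferase that may convert 7-methylxanthine to theobromine and theobromine to caffeine. In the opposite orientation lie EGFP and the Aspergillus terreus blasticidin S deaminase gene (bsd), followed by a β-globin fragment and the rabbit β-globin poly(A) signal. The promoter element driving this arm and the linkage between the two reading frames are not annotated.

The catalogue entry has some inconsistencies: the species field says coffee and the purpose line says "synthase 1", but the insert name, comments and sequence annotation all indicate Camellia sinensis TCS2. When supplied together with an SB transposase, such a construct allows genomic integration of the cassette, with blasticidin selection and green fluorescence marking cells that constitutively express the tea enzyme.
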