Features (pLannotate 1.2.2; 13 found; start..end, strand, type, name):
      1..31      +  rep_origin     M13 ori (fragment): M13 bacteriophage origin of replication; arrow indicates direction of (+) strand synthesis
     32..82      -  misc_feature   bom (fragment): basis of mobility region from pBR322
    109..213     +  promoter       AmpR promoter: bla
    214..1074    +  CDS            AmpR: β-lactamase; bla; confers resistance to ampicillin, carbenicillin, and related antibiotics
   1245..1833    +  rep_origin     ori: high-copy-number ColE1/pMB1/pBR322/pUC origin of replication
   2396..2451    -  polyA_signal   β-globin poly(A) signal: rabbit β-globin polyadenylation signal (Gil and Proudfoot, 1987)
   2522..2602    -  CDS            HBB (fragment): HBB_PONPY - Experimental evidence at transcript level: Swiss-Prot protein existence level 2. Involved in oxygen transport from the lung to the various peripheral tissues. From Pongo pygmaeus (Bornean orangutan).
   2619..3008    -  CDS            bsd: BSD_ASPTE - Experimental evidence at protein level: Swiss-Prot protein existence level 1. Catalyzes the deamination of the cytosine moiety of the antibiotics blasticidin S, cytomycin and acetylblasticidin S. From Aspergillus terreus.
   3081..3797    -  CDS            EGFP: EGFP is a basic (constitutively fluorescent) green fluorescent protein published in 1996, derived from Aequorea victoria. It is reported to be a rapidly-maturing weak dimer with moderate acid sensitivity.
   4430..5611    +  promoter       EF-1α promoter: strong constitutive promoter for human elongation factor EF-1α
   5643..6737    +  CDS            TCS2: TCS2_CAMSI - Experimental evidence at transcript level: Swiss-Prot protein existence level 2. May be involved in the biosynthesis of caffeine (By similarity). Catalyzes the conversion of 7-methylxanthine (7mX) to theobromine and of theobromine to caffeine (By similarity). Has 1-N- methylation activity (By similarity). From Camellia sinensis (Tea).
   6803..7027    +  polyA_signal   bGH poly(A) signal: bovine growth hormone polyadenylation signal
   7031..7052    +  promoter       SV40 promoter (fragment): SV40 enhancer and early promoter
>Addgene plasmid #139171 | pSBBi-GB TCS2 | addgene full sequence | sequence record 309361 | Addgene NGS Result
AATTTTAACAAAATATTAACGCTTACAATTTCCTGATGCGGTATTTTCTCCTTACGCATCTGTGCGGTAT
TTCACACCGCATCAGGTGGCACTTTTCGGGGAAATGTGCGCGGAACCCCTATTTGTTTATTTTTCTAAAT
ACATTCAAATATGTATCCGCTCATGAGACAATAACCCTGATAAATGCTTCAATAATATTGAAAAAGGAAG
AGTATGAGTATTCAACATTTCCGTGTCGCCCTTATTCCCTTTTTTGCGGCATTTTGCCTTCCTGTTTTTG
CTCACCCAGAAACGCTGGTGAAAGTAAAAGATGCTGAAGATCAGTTGGGTGCACGAGTGGGTTACATCGA
ACTGGATCTCAACAGCGGTAAGATCCTTGAGAGTTTTCGCCCCGAAGAACGTTTTCCAATGATGAGCACT
TTTAAAGTTCTGCTATGTGGCGCGGTATTATCCCGTATTGACGCCGGGCAAGAGCAACTCGGTCGCCGCA
TACACTATTCTCAGAATGACTTGGTTGAGTACTCACCAGTCACAGAAAAGCATCTTACGGATGGCATGAC
AGTAAGAGAATTATGCAGTGCTGCCATAACCATGAGTGATAACACTGCGGCCAACTTACTTCTGACAACG
ATCGGAGGACCGAAGGAGCTAACCGCTTTTTTGCACAACATGGGGGATCATGTAACTCGCCTTGATCGTT
GGGAACCGGAGCTGAATGAAGCCATACCAAACGACGAGCGTGACACCACGATGCCTGTAGCAATGGCAAC
AACGTTGCGCAAACTATTAACTGGCGAACTACTTACTCTAGCTTCCCGGCAACAATTAATAGACTGGATG
GAGGCGGATAAAGTTGCAGGACCACTTCTGCGCTCGGCCCTTCCGGCTGGCTGGTTTATTGCTGATAAAT
CTGGAGCCGGTGAGCGTGGGTCTCGCGGTATCATTGCAGCACTGGGGCCAGATGGTAAGCCCTCCCGTAT
CGTAGTTATCTACACGACGGGGAGTCAGGCAACTATGGATGAACGAAATAGACAGATCGCTGAGATAGGT
GCCTCACTGATTAAGCATTGGTAACTGTCAGACCAAGTTTACTCATATATACTTTAGATTGATTTAAAAC
TTCATTTTTAATTTAAAAGGATCTAGGTGAAGATCCTTTTTGATAATCTCATGACCAAAATCCCTTAACG
TGAGTTTTCGTTCCACTGAGCGTCAGACCCCGTAGAAAAGATCAAAGGATCTTCTTGAGATCCTTTTTTT
CTGCGCGTAATCTGCTGCTTGCAAACAAAAAAACCACCGCTACCAGCGGTGGTTTGTTTGCCGGATCAAG
AGCTACCAACTCTTTTTCCGAAGGTAACTGGCTTCAGCAGAGCGCAGATACCAAATACTGTTCTTCTAGT
GTAGCCGTAGTTAGGCCACCACTTCAAGAACTCTGTAGCACCGCCTACATACCTCGCTCTGCTAATCCTG
TTACCAGTGGCTGCTGCCAGTGGCGATAAGTCGTGTCTTACCGGGTTGGACTCAAGACGATAGTTACCGG
ATAAGGCGCAGCGGTCGGGCTGAACGGGGGGTTCGTGCACACAGCCCAGCTTGGAGCGAACGACCTACAC
CGAACTGAGATACCTACAGCGTGAGCTATGAGAAAGCGCCACGCTTCCCGAAGGGAGAAAGGCGGACAGG
TATCCGGTAAGCGGCAGGGTCGGAACAGGAGAGCGCACGAGGGAGCTTCCAGGGGGAAACGCCTGGTATC
TTTATAGTCCTGTCGGGTTTCGCCACCTCTGACTTGAGCGTCGATTTTTGTGATGCTCGTCAGGGGGGCG
GAGCCTATGGAAAAACGCCAGCAACGCGGCCTTTTTACGGTTCCTGGCCTTTTGCTGGCCTTTTGCTCAC
ATGTTCTTTCCTGCGTTATCCCCTGATTCTGTGGATAACCGTATTACCGCCTTTGAGTGAGCTGATACCG
CTCGCCGCAGCCGAACGACCGAGCGCAGCGAGTCAGTGAGCGAGGAAGCGGATCCCTATACAGTTGAAGT
CGGAAGTTTACATACACCTTAGCCAAATACATTTAAACTCACTTTTTCACAATTCCTGACATTTAATCCT
AGTAAAAATTCCCTGTCTTAGGTCAGTTAGGATCACCACTTTATTTTAAGAATGTGAAATATCAGAATAA
TAGTAGAGAGAATGATTCATTTCAGCTTTTATTTCTTTCATCACATTCCCAGTGGGTCAGAAGTTTACAT
ACACTCGACTCCTCTGCAGAATGCGGCGATGTTTCGGTAAGGGGTCCCGAGTAGCTAGTTCATGGCAGCC
AGCATATGGCATATGTTGCCAAACTCTAAACCAAATACTCATTCTGATGTTTTAAATGATTTGCCCTCCC
ATATGTCCTTCCGAGTGAGAGACACAAAAAATTCCAACACACTATTGCAATGAAAATAAATTTCCTTTAT
TAGCCAGAAGTCAGATGCTCAAGGGGCTTCATGATGTCCCCATAATTTTTGGCAGAGGGAAAAAGATCTC
AGTGGTATTTGTGAGCCAGGGCATTGGCCACACCAGCCACCACCTTCTGATAGGCAGCCTGCACCTGAGG
AGTGAATTCACGACAGGCCTTCGAATTAGCCCTCCCACACATAACCAGAGGGCAGCAATTCACGAATCCC
AACTGCCGTCGGCTGTCCATCACTGTCCTTCACTATGGCTTTGATCCCAGGATGCAGATCGAGAAGCACC
TGTCGGCACCGTCCGCAGGGGCTCAAGATGCCCCTGTTCTCATTTCCGATCGCGACGATACAAGTCAGGT
TGCCAGCTGCCGCAGCAGCAGCAGTGCCCAGCACCACGAGTTCTGCACAAGGTCCCCCAGTAAAATGATA
TACATTGACACCAGTGAAGATGCGGCCGTCGCTAGAGAGAGCTGCGCTGGCGACGCTGTAGTCTTCAGAG
ATGGGGATGCTGTTGATTGTAGCCGTTGCTCTTTCAATGAGGGTGGATTCTTCTTGAGACAAAGGCATGG
CCATGGGGCCAGGATTCTCCTCGACGTCACCAGCCTGCTTCAGCAGGCTGAAGTTAGTAGCTCCACTGCC
CTTGTACAGCTCGTCCATGCCGAGAGTGATCCCGGCGGCGGTCACGAACTCCAGCAGGACCATGTGATCG
CGCTTCTCGTTGGGGTCTTTGCTCAGGGCGGACTGGGTGCTCAGGTAGTGGTTGTCGGGCAGCAGCACGG
GGCCGTCGCCGATGGGGGTGTTCTGCTGGTAGTGGTCGGCGAGCTGCACGCTGCCGTCCTCGATGTTGTG
GCGGATCTTGAAGTTCACCTTGATGCCGTTCTTCTGCTTGTCGGCCATGATATAGACGTTGTGGCTGTTG
TAGTTGTACTCCAGCTTGTGCCCCAGGATGTTGCCGTCCTCCTTGAAGTCGATGCCCTTCAGCTCGATGC
GGTTCACCAGGGTGTCGCCCTCGAACTTCACCTCGGCGCGGGTCTTGTAGTTGCCGTCGTCCTTGAAGAA
GATGGTGCGCTCCTGGACGTAGCCTTCGGGCATGGCGGACTTGAAGAAGTCGTGCTGCTTCATGTGGTCG
GGGTAGCGGCTGAAGCACTGCACGCCGTAGGTCAGGGTGGTCACGAGGGTGGGCCAGGGCACGGGCAGCT
TGCCGGTGGTGCAGATGAACTTCAGGGTCAGCTTGCCGTAGGTGGCATCGCCCTCGCCCTCGCCGGACAC
GCTGAACTTGTGGCCGTTTACGTCGCCGTCCAGCTCGACCAGGATGGGCACCACCCCGGTGAACAGCTCC
TCGCCCTTGCTCAACATGGTGGCCTCAGGTGCAGAGGTTTCTACAGGGAAAGAGAGAAAGGCTACAGTTA
GTTTGCTGTGATGATGCTAAGTGCCGAGGTCAGATGTCTATGGATTGTACACGGAATCCCAACGCAGGAA
CCAAAAAACACTCACCCAAAAAAATGGCGCTAAGGCCGAGAGAAAGGCGAAGTTCCGTCTACGGCTATAT
ACCTTGAAACAGGGGCGGCAGAAGTGACGCAACGCGGTTGCGCGGACGGCTTCCTGTGTTTTCATTGGTC
GAAGCGTTCTGCGCGTGCGCAGAGATTCCCCAGGGAAGGCGGGCCCTCTTCCGAATGTCCAATCCGGACA
TTCTTCCGGTTGGACCTCCGCGGTCAGCGCTGTGCCCGGCGAGAGATCACGTGGGGCGCGGAGGCGGTGC
TGCTGGGGCACGGCCGTCCAGCCTCGGCGGCCATATTTTTGAGGGGCTGTTCATCTCGTTCACACGCTCT
GTCCGCCATGTTTGTGAGTGGAAGCGCCATTACCCCTTCAAGCGACTGAAGGCTGCAGGGCCTCTGGTGG
CCCGCATGGGGAGACCAGACCCGCCAGGCCCGCCTTTCCGCACTCAGTCCGGGCTTACTTTATTTTGTGA
GACAGGGTCTCGCCTAGAGGCTCCGGTGCCCGTCAGTGGGCAGAGCGCACATCGCCCACAGTCCCCGAGA
AGTTGGGGGGAGGGGTCGGCAATTGAACCGGTGCCTAGAGAAGGTGGCGCGGGGTAAACTGGGAAAGTGA
TGTCGTGTACTGGCTCCGCCTTTTTCCCGAGGGTGGGGGAGAACCGTATATAAGTGCAGTAGTCGCCGTG
AACGTTCTTTTTCGCAACGGGTTTGCCGCCAGAACACAGGTAAGTGCCGTGTGTGGTTCCCGCGGGCCTG
GCCTCTTTACGGGTTATGGCCCTTGCGTGCCTTGAATTACTTCCACGCCCCTGGCTGCAGTACGTGATTC
TTGATCCCGAGCTTCGGGTTGGAAGTGGGTGGGAGAGTTCGAGGCCTTGCGCTTAAGGAGCCCCTTCGCC
TCGTGCTTGAGTTGAGGCCTGGCTTGGGCGCTGGGGCCGCCGCGTGCGAATCTGGTGGCACCTTCGCGCC
TGTCTCGCTGCTTTCGATAAGTCTCTAGCCATTTAAAATTTTTGATGACCTGCTGCGACGCTTTTTTTCT
GGCAAGATAGTCTTGTAAATGCGGGCCAAGATCTGCACACTGGTATTTCGGTTTTTGGGGCCGCGGGCGG
CGACGGGGCCCGTGCGTCCCAGCGCACATGTTCGGCGAGGCGGGGCCTGCGAGCGCGGCCACCGAGAATC
GGACGGGGGTAGTCTCAAGCTGGCCGGCCTGCTCTGGTGCCTGGCCTCGCGCCGCCGTGTATCGCCCCGC
CCTGGGCGGCAAGGCTGGCCCGGTCGGCACCAGTTGCGTGAGCGGAAAGATGGCCGCTTCCCGGCCCTGC
TGCAGGGAGCTCAAAATGGAGGACGCGGCGCTCGGGAGAGCGGGCGGGTGAGTCACCCACACAAAGGAAA
AGGGCCTTTCCGTCCTCAGCCGTCGCTTCATGTGACTCCACGGAGTACCGGGCGCCGTCCAGGCACCTCG
ATTAGTTCTCGAGCTTTTGGAGTACGTCGTCTTTAGGTTGGGGGGAGGGGTTTTATGCGATGGAGTTTCC
CCATACTGAGTGGGTGGAGACTGAAGTTAGGCCAGCTTGGCACTTGATGTAATTCTCCTTGGAATTTGCC
CTTTTTGAGTTTGGATCTTGGTTCATTCTCAAGCCTCAGACAGTGGTTCAAAGTTTTTTTCTTCCATTTA
AGGTGTCGTGAAAACTACCCCAAGCTGGCCTCTGAGGCCACCATGAAGGAAGTGAAAGAGGCCCTCTTCA
TGAACAAAGGCGAGGGCGAGAGCAGCTACGCCCAGAATAGCAGCTTTACCCAGACCGTGACCAGCATGAC
CATGCCTGTGCTGGAAAACGCCGTGGAAACCCTGTTCAGCAAGGACTTCCATCTGCTGCAGGCCCTGAAT
GCCGTGGATCTGGGATGTGCTGCCGGACCTACCACCTTCACCGTGATCAGCACCATCAAGCGGATGATGG
AAAAGAAGTGCCGCGAGCTGAACTGTCAGACCCTGGAACTGCAGGTCTACCTGAACGACCTGCCTGGCAA
CGACTTCAACACCCTGTTTAAGGGCCTGCCTAGCAAGGTCGTGGGCAACAAGTGTGAAGAGGTGTCCTGC
TACGTCGTGGGAGTGCCTGGCTCTTTTCACGGCAGACTGTTCCCCAGAAACAGCCTGCACCTGGTGCACA
GCTGTTACTCCGTGCACTGGCTGACACAGGCCCCAAAGGGCCTGACCTCCAAAGAAGGACTGGCCCTGAA
CAAGGGCAAGATCTACATCAGCAAGACAAGCCCTCCAGTCGTGCGCGAGGCCTACCTGTCTCAGTTCCAC
GAGGACTTCACCATGTTTCTGAACAGCCGCAGCCAAGAGGTGGTGCCCAATGGCTGTATGGTCCTGATCC
TGAGAGGCCGGCTGAGCAGCGATCCTAGCGATATGGGCAGCTGCTTCACCTGGGAACTGCTGGCCGTGGC
CATTGCCGAACTGGTTTCTCAGGGACTGATCGACGAGGACAAGCTGGACACCTTCAACGTGCCCAGCTAC
TTCCCCAGCCTGGAAGAAGTGAAGGACATCGTCGAGCGGAACGGCAGCTTCACCATCGACCACATGGAAG
GCTTCGAGCTGGACAGCCCCGAGATGCAAGAGAACGACAAATGGGTCCGAGGCGAGAAGTTCGCCACAGT
GGCCAGAGCCTTTACCGAGCCTATCATCAGCAATCAGTTCGGCCACGAGATCATGGATAAGCTGTACGAG
AAGTTTACCCACATCGTGGTGTCCGACTTCGAGGCCAAGATTCCCAAGATCACCAGCATCATCCTGGTGC
TGTCCAAGATCGTGGGCTAATTCGAAGGCCTGTCAGGCCAAGCTTGGGGATCAATTCTCTAGAGCTCGCT
GATCAGCCTCGACTGTGCCTTCTAGTTGCCAGCCATCTGTTGTTTGCCCCTCCCCCGTGCCTTCCTTGAC
CCTGGAAGGTGCCACTCCCACTGTCCTTTCCTAATAAAATGAGGAAATTGCATCGCATTGTCTGAGTAGG
TGTCATTCTATTCTGGGGGGTGGGGTGGGGCAGGACAGCAAGGGGGAGGATTGGGAAGACAATAGCAGGC
ATGCTGGGGATGCGGTGGGCTCTATGGCTTCTGAGGCGGAAAGAACCAGCTGGGCCTACTAGATAGCGGA
CCCCTTACCGAAACATCGCCGCATTCTGCAGAGGAGTCGAACTTAGTGTATGTAAACTTCTGACCCACTG
GAATTGTGATACAGTGAATTATAAGTGAAATAATCTGTCTGTAAACAATTGTTGGAAAAATGACTTGTGT
CATGCACAAAGTAGATGTCCTAACTGACTTGCCAAAACTATTGTTTGTTAACAAGAAATTTGTGGAGTAG
TTGAAAAACGAGTTTTAATGACTCCAACTTAAGTGTATGTAAACTTCCGACTTCAACTGTATAGGGATCC
